Addgene plasmid #109286: pSUM-GroEL-gfp
Purpose: Expresses gfp in mycobacteria
Depositing lab: Nicolai van Oers. Depositing organization: University of Texas Southwestern Medical Center. Publication: Mycobacterial shuttle vectors designed for high-level protein expression in infected macrophages. Eitson JL, Medeiros JJ, Hoover AR, Srivastava S, Roybal KT, Ainsa JA, Hansen EJ, Gumbo T, van Oers NS. Appl Environ Microbiol. 2012 Oct;78(19):6829-37. doi: 10.1128/AEM.01674-12. Epub 2012 Jul 20. PubMed 22820329.
Backbone
  Vector backbone: pSUM36
  Backbone manufacturer: from PMID 9218713
  Vector type: Bacterial Expression
Growth in bacteria
  Bacterial resistance: Kanamycin, 50 μg/mL
  Growth temperature: 37°C
  Growth strain: DH5alpha
  Copy number: Low Copy
Gene/Insert
  Gene/Insert name: GroEL-GFP
  Mutation: GFP modified for expression in prokaryotes; includes an optimized translational initiation region (from pGreenTIR)
  Promoter: GroEL
  Cloning method: Restriction Enzyme; 5′ cloning site BamHI (unknown if destroyed); 3′ cloning site XbaI (unknown if destroyed)
Terms and licenses: Academic/Nonprofit Terms; Industry Terms: Not Available to Industry
Depositor comments: The groEL promoter was PCR-amplified from M. tuberculosis genomic DNA, cloned into the pCR2.1 TOPO-TA cloning vector and subsequently isolated as a BamHI/XbaI piece that was subcloned into pSUM36 cut with BamHI and NheI to remove the lacZ promoter. The GFP gene was subcloned into the HindIII site of the pSUM-groEL vector.
How to cite: pSUM-GroEL-gfp was a gift from Nicolai van Oers (Addgene plasmid # 109286 ; http://n2t.net/addgene:109286 ; RRID:Addgene_109286)
