[The description below was written by a language model from this plasmid's Addgene catalogue record and pLannotate feature annotations shown in this document.]
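Description:
pSUM-GroEL-gfp is a 6,082 nt bacterial expression plasmid built on the pSUM36 backbone, one of a set of Escherichia coli–mycobacteria shuttle vectors designed for strong protein expression in mycobacteria, including bacilli residing in infected macrophages. In E. coli it is maintained through a p15A origin of replication and is recorded as low copy. Selection is by kanamycin, conferred by an intact neo (nptII) gene. That gene sits among remnants of its Tn5 source: a partial ble coding sequence, a fragment of the Tn5 transposase, and a short piece of IS1. These appear to be non-functional leftovers rather than working parts. The feature table does not annotate a mycobacterial replicon. A long stretch between the Tn5 remnants and the p15A origin is unannotated, but the record does not say what it contains.

The payload is a GFP gene driven by the groEL promoter, which was amplified from Mycobacterium tuberculosis genomic DNA and inserted in place of the backbone's lacZ promoter. GFP was then cloned downstream at a HindIII site. This GFP version is adapted for prokaryotic expression and carries an optimized translation initiation region derived from pGreenTIR. The annotation places the GFP coding sequence just upstream of a residual lacZα fragment from the original polylinker region. The promoter itself is not annotated, though it presumably lies in the region preceding GFP. The stated purpose is to express GFP in mycobacteria, which makes the plasmid suited to fluorescently labelling the bacteria and to reporting groEL promoter activity.
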