Features (pLannotate 1.2.2; 8 found; start..end, strand, type, name):
     59..114     +  rep_origin     RSF ori (fragment): Plasmids containing the RSF 1030 origin of replication can be propagated in E. coli cells that contain additional plasmids with compatible origins.
    623..1334    +  CDS            GFP (fragment): Aequoria victoria green fluorescent protein
   1344..1498    +  CDS            lacZα (fragment): LacZα fragment of β-galactosidase; lacZ fragment
   1501..1567    -  mobile_element IS1 (fragment): prokaryotic transposable element IS1
   1568..1720    -  CDS            ble (fragment): BLE_KLEPN - Experimental evidence at protein level: Swiss-Prot protein existence level 1. Binding protein with a strong affinity to the bleomycin family of antibiotics. Binds to CL990; an antimitotic-antibiotic compound. From Klebsiella pneumoniae.
   1744..2535    -  CDS            neo: KKA2_KLEPN - Also known as kan, nptII. Experimental evidence at protein level: Swiss-Prot protein existence level 1. Resistance to kanamycin, neomycin, paromomycin, ribostamycin, butirosin and gentamicin B. From Klebsiella pneumoniae.
   2567..2950    -  CDS            tnpA (fragment): TN5P_ECOLX - Also known as tnp. Experimental evidence at protein level: Swiss-Prot protein existence level 1. Mediates transposition of transposon Tn5 by a 'cut and paste' mechanism. First, the monomeric transposase binds the 19 bp inverted DNA repeats flanking the transposon. Then, dimerization of the DNA- bound transposase creates a synaptic DNA complex. After nicking of the first DNA strand, excision of the transposon proceeds through a series of intermediates. The transposase then mediates the insertion of the transposon at a new site by strand transfer. The activity of the wild- type tran
   5508..6053    +  rep_origin     p15A ori: Plasmids containing the medium-copy-number p15A origin of replication can be propagated in E. coli cells that contain a second plasmid with the ColE1 origin.
>Addgene plasmid #109286 | pSUM-GroEL-gfp | addgene full sequence | sequence record 211324 | Addgene NGS Result
CTGTTAAGTATCTTCCTGGCATCTTCCAGGAAATCTCCGCCCCGTTCGTAAGCCATTTCCGCTCGCCGCA
GTCGAACGACCGAGCGTAGCGAGTCAGTGAGCGAGGAAGCGGAATATATCCTGTATCACATATTCTGCTG
ACGCACCGGTGCAGCCTTTTTTCTCCTGCCACATGAAGCACTTCACTGACACCCTCATCAGTGCCAACAT
AGTAAGCCAGTATATACACTCCGCTAGATGCATGCTCGAGCGGCCGCCAGTGTGATGGATATCTGCAGAA
TTCGCCCTTCTAGCTAGCGGCAGGTGCGGTGACCCGGACATTGCACCTGGCGTACCCGGACACGCTGGCA
ACCAGGAAGCAAGGGGGCGCCCTTGAGTGCTAGCACTCTCATGTATAGAGTGCTAGATGGCAATCGGCTA
ACCCCTGCGTCGGCACCCGCGACGACGGCGCGAGGGCGCGGACGAATGCCGAATCACCTGGTAATTCGGA
CGGTTCCGGGGCACGCCCCGGACCGACCGCCAACTCCGGTCCGGGCGAGCGTCCCGGGCTCTGATCCAAA
TAGTGGAGGGCTCCAATCGGATCCATTAACTTTATAAGGAGGAAAAACATATGAAAGCTTTCAGTAAAGG
AGAAGAACTTTTCACTGGAGTTGTCCCAATTCTTGTTGAATTAGATGGTGATGTTAATGGGCACAAATTT
TCTGTCAGTGGAGAGGGTGAAGGTGATGCAACATACGGAAAACTTACCCTTAAATTTATTTGCACTACTG
GAAAACTACCTGTTCCATGGCCAACACTTGTCACTACTTTGACTTATGGTGTTCAATGCTTTTCAAGATA
CCCAGATCATATGAAACGGCATGACTTTTTCAAGAGTGCCATGCCCGAAGGTTATGTACAGGAAAGAACT
ATATTTTTCAAAGATGACGGGAACTATAAGACACGTGCTGAAGTCAAGTTTGAAGGTGATACACTTGTTA
ATAGAATCGAGTTAAAAGGTATTGATTTTAAAGAAGATGGAAACATTCTTGGACACAAATTGGAATACAA
CTATAACTCACACAATGTATACATCATGGCAGACAAACAAAAGAATGGAATCAAAGTTAACTTCAAAATT
AGACACAACATTGAAGATGGAAGCGTTCAACTAGCAGACCATTATCAACAAAATACTCCAATTGGCGATG
GCCCTGTCCTTTTACCAGACAACCATTACCTGTCCACACAATCTGCCCTTTCGAAAGATCCCAACGAAAA
GAGAGACCACATGGTCCTTCTTGAGTTTGTAACAGCTGCTGGGATTACACATGGCATGGATGAACTATAC
AAATGAAGCTTGGCACTGGCCGTCGTTTTACAACGTCGTGACTGGGAAAACCCTGGCGTTACCCAACTTA
ATCGCCTTGCAGCACATCCCCCTTTCGCCAGCTGGCGTAATAGCGAAGAGGCCCGCACCGATCGCCCTTC
CCAACAGTTGCGCAGCCTGAATGGCGAATGGCGCTGATGTCCGGCGGTGCTTTTGCCGTTACGCACCACC
CCGTCAGTAGCTGAACAGGAGGGACAGGGGGTGGGCGAAGAACTCCAGCATGAGATCCCCGCGCTGGAGG
ATCATCCAGCCGGCGTCCCGGAAAACGATTCCGAAGCCCAACCTTTCATAGAAGGCGGCGGTGGAATCGA
AATCTCGTGATGGCAGGTTGGGCGTCGCTTGGTCGGTCATTTCGAACCCCAGAGTCCCGCTCAGAAGAAC
TCGTCAAGAAGGCGATAGAAGGCGATGCGCTGCGAATCGGGAGCGGCGATACCGTAAAGCACGAGGAAGC
GGTCAGCCCATTCGCCGCCAAGCTCTTCAGCAATATCACGGGTAGCCAACGCTATGTCCTGATAGCGGTC
CGCCACACCCAGCCGGCCACAGTCGATGAATCCAGAAAAGCGGCCATTTTCCACCATGATATTCGGCAAG
CAGGCATCGCCATGGGTCACGACGAGATCCTCGCCGTCGGGCATCCGCGCCTTGAGCCTGGCGAACAGTT
CGGCTGGCGCGAGCCCCTGATGCTCTTCGTCCAGATCATCCTGATCGACAAGACCGGCTTCCATCCGAGT
ACGTGCTCGCTCGATGCGATGTTTCGCTTGGTGGTCGAATGGGCAGGTAGCCGGATCAAGCGTATGCAGC
CGCCGCATTGCATCAGCCATGATGGATACTTTCTCGGCAGGAGCAAGGTGAGATGACAGGAGATCCTGCC
CCGGCACTTCGCCCAATAGCAGCCAGTCCCTTCCCGCTTCAGTGACAACGTCGAGCACAGCTGCGCAAGG
AACGCCCGTCGTGGCCAGCCACGATAGCCGCGCTGCCTCGTCTTGGAGTTCATTCAGGGCACCGGACAGG
TCGGTCTTGACAAAAAGAACCGGGCGCCCCTGCGCTGACAGCCGGAACACGGCGGCATCAGAGCAGCCGA
TTGTCTGTTGTGCCCAGTCATAGCCGAATAGCCTCTCCACCCAAGCGGCCGGAGAACCTGCGTGCAATCC
ATCTTGTTCAATCATGCGAAACGATCCTCATCCTGTCTCTTGATCAGATCTTGATCCCCTGCGCCATCAG
ATCCTTGGCGGCAAGAAAGCCATCCAGTTTACTTTGCAGGGCTTCCCAACCTTACCAGAGGGCGCCCCAG
CTGGCAATTCCGGTTCGCTTGCTGTCCATAAAACCGCCCAGTCTAGCTATCGCCATGTAAGCCCACTGCA
AGCTACCTGCTTTCTCTTTGCGCTTGCGTTTTCCCTTGTCCAGATAGCCCAGTAGCTGACATTCATCCGG
GGTCAGCACCGTTTCTGCGGACTGGCTTTCTACGTGTTCCGCTTCCTTTAGCAGCCCTTGCGCCCTGAGT
GCTTGCGGCAGCGTGAAGCTGTGCCTAGAAATAACGAGGACAGTCGCACGACGAAGTTCTTCTGGATCGC
GCCCGTGCTGGAAGCACTCAACCTCGAAGCGTGTGGTTGCGGAGCCATCTAGCAACCACACGAAACATGC
GCAACGAACCGCGCAACGAACAACGCCTAGAACTGGCCCTAGATGAGCTGACTCGTATCGTTGGTAAACC
TAGTTTGACCAGCATGTTTTAACTACGTTCGGTGAGCTGTCAACGGGGCCTGTAACGGCACAACGAACCG
TGCAACGAGAGTGGCCACGGATGCCACCACAGGCACTACAACGGAGTTCGCCACGTACATCACCACAACC
ACCGATTCTGGCGGTGAGCTCCCCGATATTCAGCGGAAATGGCTTGGTATCGACCAAGATTCGTAGAACC
CCGTCTCGTCTGGCTGGTATTCAAAACGGGCGCAACGAAACACGCAACGAGACAGGCATGGCCCAAACCA
GAAAACTAGCGTCTACCAGGACTTTTACCTGTCCGACCCGTTGCAACGGAACCCCCCACGGAACCCCCGC
GACACCCGCTCCCCAATTGCGTTAGAACAGCGGTGGATTGTCGGCTTCGTTGTGGGCCTTTTGAGCCGCT
TCCTGTTCTGCCGCACGCTCTTTCCTCGCCCGATAGCCGAGTCGCTTAACGGTGTCCAGATGCAGCCCGA
AATGTTTGGCCGTTTGCGGCCAAGAGTGGCCCTCGTCGTCGTGATAGGCGCGGATGCGTTCGCGGCGTGC
AGCCTGCTCGGCGAGCCACTCGCTGCGTTCCTGCGCCACGAGCCGGACGACGTGGCGTTCGGATAGTCCG
GTGATTCGAGCGCCTTCGGCGGCGGTCACGCGCCGCTTTTTGCGGACAGTCGGCTGCCGGTTGTAGCCGT
CGCTGTAGCCGTCGCTCATAGCAATGCCTCCATGGCTGACGCGGACTTTGCGCGCCGCGCAACTGTGCTC
GCCGCCGTGCGCGCTGCTGCGCCCTTCCGCGAGATGGCCGACTGGCGCGCACTGAGTGTGGCCTCGTAGA
CCACGATCCCGTCCGCCCAAATGCGCGACTTGGTTGTGATCCAACGCCAAATGCTGTTGGCGATGGCGCG
GACCTCGCTGTCCGGTAGCGGTCCGGGACACACGTCGTTGCACGGGAATTCGGCGTTTCGCGCGTGGCAC
TCGGCATAGATCGCGCGGCCGAGTCCGTCCACGTTCCGGGTCGGCAGGTAGATCCGCATGAGGGCGGGAC
GATAGGCCCACAACCTGACGGAATCGAACAGTGCGCAATTCCGCCCTAGCGGCGTCGGAGCCGCTTTGTA
CGTGGTCTGCTGACGCCAGCGCGGCGGTGGCATGTTCGCGCCGAGCTCGGCCTCGATGTGGCTGAGTGTG
TAGAGATCTGAGTGGAGCCATTCCGTTTCCCAGGCGATGTGGCCGGGGTTTTTGGTCATGAGGCCTGAGT
AACTGCGGTCGCCGTCGACGGCGCGCCGAAGGCCTTCGGCGCACGCCGCCATGTATGCGAGCGGCTTACG
CCGCGCGTATTCGGTGCGTGGAACAGGGGCGTTGAGTGCCCACACTGCGTGTGCGTGGCCGTTGGCGCGA
TTGCCCACGATCGCGTTGGGCAGCGGATGGGACCCCCGGGCGCTGAGCGCTCGGAGCGCTGCGTCTGGAT
GGTCTACGTCCACGACCAGCAGGTTTGCCAGCGCTGTTGGGTTCGCCTCGATGTACCGGCGGCCTAGGGC
CGACGCGCGGCTTTGGCGGTAGATCCCCTCGAGCAGATCGTCGCTTGCCAGCGGCCAGTACGGCAGCCAG
AGCTGCTCAAATTCGTCGGCGACGTGGCTCACGCTTGGTAGTAGACCACGATTAATCACCGGTGTATGGT
CCGACACGAGCTCCAAGTCAGATATTTCGCTGAGGGGCCACCCCACAACTGCACACTCCCCCGCTCTCCC
GTCGAGCCCTGGTGGTGGAACACCAGCGACAGCCGAGCACCCCCAACCACCTGTACCAACCAGGAGGAAC
ACATGCGTCGTTTCGAGGACGTTTCCGGGCCGCTGAGAGCCGCTGTGGCGGCCGTACACGCCGCCTTAGA
CCCGTTAGACCCCCTGCCGCCTGAATGCGCGGGTACGAGCCACACAGCGCCCGAACTTACGGAGCTGGTG
GGCTCACCTGGCTTTATGGCGTACGAATCGGCTGTGTGCGACCTGTTGGGCGAGGTGAGGTACGCGCTAC
TCACGCTGGCAAGGGCGACAGAGCCGCCCCACCGAGCCCGCACGGCCGCGCGCGGTGTCAACAACCGGGT
GAGTCGTGCACACCAGCAGGTGTTCGAGGCTTGGCTCGAAGTGCAGGACATCGTGGCGAACGCCGCCCGA
TGAGCCGCGCCTTACGCTGGCTGCCAGCCGTTCGCGGGCTGGTTGGTGCAGCGCGTCGAGCGGTTAGAGG
CCCTGCGGTGTTCCACCACCGCAGGGCCTCGCCCTTTTTAAGGCTGAATTTGCTTGTCTCCGAATCCAAC
TGGCTTGTCCAAGGGTGTATCTACGCTTAATCCAAAGTTCAAACGAGGGGATTACACATGACCAACTTCG
ATAACGTTCTCGGCTCGATATTTTATCTGATTAATAAGATGATCTTCTTGAGATCGTTTTGGTCTGCGCG
TAATCTCTTGCTCTGAAAACGAAAAAACCGCCTTGCAGGGCGGTTTTTCGAAGGTTCTCTGAGCTACCAA
CTCTTTGAACCGAGGTAACTGGCTTGGAGGAGCGCAGTCACCAAAACTTGTCCTTTCAGTTTAGCCTTAA
CCGGCGCATGACTTCAAGACTAACTCCTCTAAATCAATTACCAGTGGCTGCTGCCAGTGGTGCTTTTGCA
TGTCTTTCCGGGTTGGACTCAAGACGATAGTTACCGGATAAGGCGCAGCGGTCGGACTGAACGGGGGGTT
CGTGCATACAGTCCAGCTTGGAGCGAACTGCCTACCCGGAACTGAGTGTCAGGCGTGGAATGAGACAAAC
GCGGCCATAACAGCGGAATGACACCGGTAAACCGAAAGGCAGGAACAGGAGAGCGCACGAGGGAGCCGCC
AGGGGGAAACGCCTGGTATCTTTATAGTCCTGTCGGGTTTCGCCACCACTGATTTGAGCGTCAGATTTCG
TGATGCTTGTCAGGGGGGCGGAGCCTATGGAAAAACGGCTTTGCCGCGGCCCTCTCACTTCC
